Addgene plasmid #232768: pIVT-mGL
Purpose: IVT template for making modRNA encoding mGreenLantern
Depositing lab: Kate Galloway. Depositing organization: Massachusetts Institute of Technology. Publication: STRAIGHT-IN Dual: a platform for dual, single-copy integrations of DNA payloads and gene circuits into human induced pluripotent stem cells. Blanch-Asensio A, Ploessl DS, Wang NB, Mummery CL, Galloway KE, Davis RP. bioRxiv [Preprint]. 2024 Oct 17:2024.10.17.616637. doi: 10.1101/2024.10.17.616637. PubMed 39464154.
Backbone
  Vector backbone: pENTR4
  Backbone size w/o insert (bp): 1600
  Total vector size (bp): 3130
  Vector type: in vitro transcription
Growth in bacteria
  Bacterial resistance: Kanamycin, 50 μg/mL
  Growth temperature: 30°C
  Growth strain: NEB Stable
  Growth instructions: do not overgrow, as the segmented polyA track encoded on the plasmid can truncate in vivo.
  Copy number: Unknown
Gene/Insert
  Gene/Insert name: mGreenLantern
  Species: Synthetic
  Insert size (bp): 720
  Cloning method: Golden Gate
  Sequencing primers: 5′ GGGAAACGCCTGGTATCTTT
Terms and licenses: Academic/Nonprofit Terms; Industry Terms: Not Available to Industry
Depositor comments: The 5' and 3' beta globin UTR sequences flanking the ORF were based on previous literature for effective modRNA expression in hiPSCs: 10.1016/j.crmeth.2022.100290 To generate linear IVT template, digest the plasmid with MluI. The vector encodes a segmented polyA track, obviating the need for polyadenylation after IVT (doi: 10.1261/rna.069286.118). Due to the inability of nanopore sequencing to accurately read long polyN stretches and the possibility of polyA truncation, the actual length of the polyA tail may differ when propagating the vector. In our hands, we have not seen measurable differences in expression across different plasmid preparations.
How to cite: pIVT-mGL was a gift from Kate Galloway (Addgene plasmid # 232768 ; http://n2t.net/addgene:232768 ; RRID:Addgene_232768)
