[The description below was written by a language model from this plasmid's Addgene catalogue record and pLannotate feature annotations shown in this document.]
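Description:
pIVT-mGL is a small (about 3.1 kb) in vitro transcription template plasmid built on a pENTR4-derived backbone and used to produce modified mRNA (modRNA) encoding the bright monomeric green fluorescent protein mGreenLantern. It is propagated in E. coli through a high-copy ColE1/pUC-type origin and selected with kanamycin via the aph(3')-Ia KanR gene. It carries no mammalian promoter or selection cassette, since expression in cells comes from the transcribed RNA rather than from the plasmid itself.

The transcription unit was assembled by Golden Gate cloning. A T7 RNA polymerase promoter, annotated only as a fragment near the end of the circular sequence record, lies just upstream of the 720 bp synthetic mGreenLantern open reading frame. According to the depositor, the ORF is flanked by 5' and 3' β-globin UTR sequences chosen for effective modRNA expression in human induced pluripotent stem cells. The automated annotation labels the region downstream of the ORF as an HBB coding fragment and a β-globin polyadenylation signal. These calls most likely reflect the β-globin-derived 3' sequence rather than an intended protein-coding element.

The plasmid also encodes a segmented poly(A) tract, so transcripts are made already tailed and need no enzymatic polyadenylation. This tract is not called in the feature table. The depositor cautions that it can shorten during bacterial propagation and that its length is not read reliably by nanopore sequencing, although no measurable effect on expression was seen between preparations. The template is linearised with MluI for run-off transcription. The resulting modRNA provides transient fluorescent reporter expression and was described alongside work on a platform for dual single-copy integration of DNA payloads in hiPSCs.
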