Features (pLannotate 1.2.2; 6 found; start..end, strand, type, name):
     12..731     +  CDS            mGreenLantern: monomeric GFP derivative that displays exceptionally high brightness in cells (Campbell et al., 2020)
    752..829     +  CDS            HBB (fragment): HBB_PONPY - Experimental evidence at transcript level: Swiss-Prot protein existence level 2. Involved in oxygen transport from the lung to the various peripheral tissues. From Pongo pygmaeus (Bornean orangutan).
    833..1227    +  polyA_signal   β-globin poly(A): human β-globin polyadenylation signal
   1523..2332    +  CDS            KanR: aminoglycoside phosphotransferase; aph(3')-Ia; confers resistance to kanamycin in bacteria or G418 (Geneticin®) in eukaryotes
   2422..3010    +  rep_origin     ori: high-copy-number ColE1/pMB1/pBR322/pUC origin of replication
   3047..3063    +  promoter       T7 promoter (fragment): promoter for bacteriophage T7 RNA polymerase
>Addgene plasmid #232768 | pIVT-mGL | addgene full sequence | sequence record 465509 | Addgene NGS Result
AATGAGCCACCATGGTGAGCAAGGGCGAGGAGCTGTTCACCGGGGTGGTGCCCATCCTGGTCGAGCTGGA
CGGCGACGTAAACGGCCACAAGTTCAGCGTCCGCGGCGAGGGCGAGGGCGATGCCACCAACGGCAAGCTG
ACCCTGAAGTTCATCTGCACCACCGGCAAGCTGCCCGTGCCCTGGCCCACCCTCGTGACCACCTTAGGCT
ACGGCGTGGCCTGCTTCGCCCGCTACCCCGACCACATGAAGCAGCACGACTTCTTCAAGTCCGCCATGCC
CGAAGGCTACGTCCAGGAGCGCACCATCTCTTTCAAGGACGACGGTACCTACAAGACCCGCGCCGAGGTG
AAGTTCGAGGGCGACACCCTGGTGAACCGCATCGTGCTGAAGGGCATCGACTTCAAGGAGGACGGCAACA
TCCTGGGGCACAAGCTGGAGTACAACTTCAACAGCCACAAGGTCTATATCACGGCCGACAAGCAGAAGAA
CGGCATCAAGGCTAACTTCAAGACCCGCCACAACGTTGAGGACGGCGGCGTGCAGCTCGCCGACCACTAC
CAGCAGAACACCCCCATCGGCGACGGCCCCGTGCTGCTGCCCGACAACCACTACCTGAGCCATCAGTCCA
AACTGAGCAAAGACCCCAACGAGAAGCGCGATCACATGGTCCTGAAGGAGAGGGTGACCGCCGCCGGGAT
TACACATGACATGGACGAGCTGTACAAGTAACAACCTCGAGCTCAAGCTTCGAATTCACCCCACCAGTGC
AGGCTGCCTATCAGAAAGTGGTGGCTGGTGTGGCTAATGCCCTGGCCCACAAGTATCACTAAGCTCGCTT
TCTTGCTGTCCAATTTCTATTAAAGGTTCCTTTGTTCCCTAAGTCCAACTACTAAACTGGGGGATATTAT
GAAGGGCCTTGAGCATCTGGATTCTGCCTAATAAAAAACATTTATTTTCATTGCAATGATGTATTTAAAT
TATTTCTGAATATTTTACTAAAAAGGGAATGTGGGAGGTCAGTGCATTTAAAACATAAAGAAATGAAGAG
CTAGTTCAAACCTTGGGAAAATACACTATATCTTAAACTCCATGAAAGAAGGTGAGGCTGCAAACAGCTA
ATGCACATTGGCAACAGCCCCTGATGCCTATGCCTTATTCATCCCTCAGAAAAGGATTCAAGTAGAGGCT
TGATTTGGAGGTTAAAGTTTTGCTATGCTGTATTTTACCGAATCGGATTTTGTTTTTAATATTTCAAAAA
AAAAAAAAAAAAAAAAAAAAAAAAAAAAAAAAAAAAAAAAAAAAAAAAAAAAAAAAAAAAAAAAAAAAAA
AAAAAAAAAAAAAAAAAAAAAAAAAAAAAAAAAAAAAAAAAAAAAACGCGTCGAAGGGAATTAATTCTTG
AAGACGAAAGGGCCAGGTGGCACGTGTCTCAAAATCTCTGATGTTACATTGCACAAGATAAAAATATATC
ATCATGAACAATAAAACTGTCTGCTTACATAAACAGTAATACAAGGGGTGTTATGAGCCATATTCAACGG
GAAACGTCGAGGCCGCGATTAAATTCCAACATGGATGCTGATTTATATGGGTATAAATGGGCTCGCGATA
ATGTCGGGCAATCAGGTGCGACAATCTATCGCTTGTATGGGAAGCCCGATGCGCCAGAGTTGTTTCTGAA
ACATGGCAAAGGTAGCGTTGCCAATGATGTTACAGATGAGATGGTCAGACTAAACTGGCTGACGGAATTT
ATGCCTCTTCCGACCATCAAGCATTTTATCCGTACTCCTGGTGATGCATGGTTACTCACCACTGCGATCC
CCGGAAAAACAGCATTCCAGGTATTAGAAGAATATCCTGATTCAGGTGAAAATATTGTTGATGCGCTGGC
AGTGTTCCTGCGCCGGTTGCATTCGATTCCTGTTTGTAATTGTCCTTTTAACAGCGATCGCGTATTTCGT
CTAGCTCAGGCGCAATCACGAATGAATAACGGTTTGGTTGATGCGAGTGATTTTGATGACGAGCGTAATG
GCTGGCCTGTTGAACAAGTCTGGAAAGAAATGCATAAACTTTTGCCATTCTCACCGGATTCAGTCGTCAC
TCATGGTGATTTCTCACTTGATAACCTTATTTTTGACGAGGGGAAATTAATAGGTTGTATTGATGTTGGA
CGAGTCGGAATCGCAGACCGATACCAGGATCTTGCCATCCTATGGAACTGCCTCGGTGAGTTTTCTCCTT
CATTACAGAAACGGCTTTTTCAAAAATATGGTATTGATAATCCTGATATGAATAAATTGCAGTTTCATTT
GATGCTCGATGAGTTTTTCTAATCAGAATTGGTTAATTGGTTGTAACATTATTCAGATTGGGCCCCGTTC
CACTGAGCGTCAGACCCCGTAGAAAAGATCAAAGGATCTTCTTGAGATCCTTTTTTTCTGCGCGTAATCT
GCTGCTTGCAAACAAAAAAACCACCGCTACCAGCGGTGGTTTGTTTGCCGGATCAAGAGCTACCAACTCT
TTTTCCGAAGGTAACTGGCTTCAGCAGAGCGCAGATACCAAATACTGTTCTTCTAGTGTAGCCGTAGTTA
GGCCACCACTTCAAGAACTCTGTAGCACCGCCTACATACCTCGCTCTGCTAATCCTGTTACCAGTGGCTG
CTGCCAGTGGCGATAAGTCGTGTCTTACCGGGTTGGACTCAAGACGATAGTTACCGGATAAGGCGCAGCG
GTCGGGCTGAACGGGGGGTTCGTGCACACAGCCCAGCTTGGAGCGAACGACCTACACCGAACTGAGATAC
CTACAGCGTGAGCTATGAGAAAGCGCCACGCTTCCCGAAGGGAGAAAGGCGGACAGGTATCCGGTAAGCG
GCAGGGTCGGAACAGGAGAGCGCACGAGGGAGCTTCCAGGGGGAAACGCCTGGTATCTTTATAGTCCTGT
CGGGTTTCGCCACCTCTGACTTGAGCGTCGATTTTTGTGATGCTCGTCAGGGGGGCGGAGCCTATGGAAA
AACGCCAGCAACGCGGCCTTTTTACGGTTCCTGGCCTAATACGACTCACTATAAGGCTCCTGGGCAACGT
GCTGGTCTGTGTGCTGGCCCATCACTTTGGCAAAGCACGCTACCGGTC
